>Addgene plasmid #53916 | C2CD2_pCSdest | addgene partial sequence | sequence record 95377 | EBV-rev 5'-GTGGTTTGTCCAAACTCATC-3'
TACGACTCACTATAGTTCTAGAGGCTCGAGAGGATCACCACTTTGTACAAGAAAGCTGGGTTCTAAAGGG
CAGAGGAGCAGCAGGTCACTGACAGATGACCAGATGAACACCTCCCCAGCCACCACGATGGTACCTTGGA
GATCCCTGATATGATAATAGTGCTTTTCTTCCGTGGCGACTTGAGTTTCAGCTTTGAAGATTCACTGAGC
TGTCGAATGGCCACTTCAGCCACTGGATCCGAACCATTCAACACCAACAATTCTGTGTCTGAAGAAGAGA
GTGTTTTGCTGACGGGGGCGCTGCGGCAGGCGATGGCCTGGACAGAGATGTCCTTCTCGATCACCTTCAC
CTTGATGGGAGTCTTCACCGGAGAATCAGAGCTCAGCGGGGACGCCCTCCCCACGTCGACGCGAGGCTTG
GTCTTCACAGCAGTGACAGTAGTGACCACAGTCCCACAGGGCATCACCGTGCGGTCCTTTTCTATTTTTG
CAGCAGGAACAGGGGGAGGGATGGGCCAGGATTTCAATTCACCAGGTTCCATGTAAGAGAACTCTGCCGT
GACCGAGCCCAGCACTGAGCTGCCGCAGGCAGACCCGCTGGTCAGCGTGAAGCTCTGTGGCCCAGAAGGC
TGCTTCTTAAATAAGTCCAGAGGAACTGTCGCCGTCGCCAGCAGACCTTCTGAGGATCGCCCAGCCTCTG
AAATCTGCAGGTGTAACTCCTTCGACTTGGCATTCAACTCGAAGGTGAATTCCTCTTCCCACATGAGGTC
CGGAGTGTTTTTCGTCAGGGTGCTGGAGAACCTCTGAACAGGATCGTTCAGCTGCACGACGCACACTGCA
