>Addgene plasmid #53916 | C2CD2_pCSdest | addgene partial sequence | sequence record 95927 | CMV-F 5'-CGCAAATGGGCGGTAGGCGTG-3'
GCATGCTCGTTTAGGGAACCGCCATTCTGCCTGGGGACGTCGGAGCAAGCTTGATTTAGGTGACACTATA
GAATACAAGCTACTTGTTCTTTTTGCAGGATCCCATCGATTCGAATTCAAGGATCACAAGTTTGTACAAA
AAAGCAGGCACCATGCGGCTCTCCCCTTTCCATTTACAGCTGGAGTTCCACATGAAGGAGAAGAGAGAGG
ACCTCCAGATTAGCTGGTCTTTCATCAGTGTGCCGGAAATGGCCGTTAATATCCAGCCCAAAGCACTGGG
GGAGGACCAGGTGGCTGAGACAAGTGCGATGTCTGACGTTCTCAAGGACATCTTGAAGCATTTGGCTGGT
TCTGCCTCTCCATCAGTGGTTCTGATTACCAAGCCCACGACTGTAAAGGAAGCTCAGAACTTACAGTGTG
CTGCATCTACTGCTCAGGAATCCTGTCCTCCTAAACCTCCAAGGGCTCACGAGCTGAAGCTACTGGTGAG
GAACATCCACGTCTTGCTGCTCAGCGAGCCCGGTGCCTCAGGCCACATTAATGCAGTGTGCGTCGTGCAG
CTGAACGATCCTGTTCAGAGGTTCTCCAGCACCCTGACGAAAAACACTCCGGACCTCATGTGGGAAGAGG
AATTCACCTTCGAGTTGAATGCCAAGTCGAAGGAGTTACACCTGCAGATTTCAGAGGCTGGGCGATCCTC
AGAAGGTCTGCTGGCGACGGCGACAGTTCCTCTGGACTTATTTAAGAAGCAGCCTTCTGGGCCACAGAGC
TTCACGCTGACCAGCGGGTCTGCCTGCGGCAGCTCAGTGCTGGGCTCGGTCACGGCAGAG
