[The description below was written by a language model from this plasmid's Addgene catalogue record.]
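Description:
C2CD2_pCSdest is a mammalian expression plasmid carrying a human C2CD2 coding insert (also known as C21orf25 or TMEM24L) of about 1.2 kb, placed by Gateway recombination into the pCSDest destination vector, a roughly 4.1 kb backbone derived from the pCS2 family. It is maintained in E. coli as a high-copy plasmid under ampicillin selection. The record does not give a feature table, so the origin of replication, the polyadenylation signal and the recombination scars left by Gateway cloning are not itemised. No epitope tag or reporter fusion is recorded for the insert. The depositor's comment points to a cDNA clone accession as the apparent source of the insert, although the record does not say this explicitly.

The insert sits downstream of two promoters, CMV and SP6, which serve different purposes. The CMV promoter drives strong constitutive transcription by RNA polymerase II after the plasmid is introduced into vertebrate cells. The SP6 phage promoter allows the same plasmid to be used as a template for in vitro transcription of mRNA. This dual arrangement suits embryo microinjection work, where synthetic mRNA is delivered at early stages to overexpress a gene. That use fits the associated publication, which surveyed the effects of expressing human chromosome 21 genes on early zebrafish development. C2CD2 is one of those chromosome 21 genes, so this plasmid appears to belong to a set of clones built for that overexpression screen.
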