Addgene plasmid #53916: C2CD2_pCSdest
Depositing lab: Roger Reeves. Depositing organization: Johns Hopkins University and School of Medicine. Publication: Survey of Human Chromosome 21 Gene Expression Effects on Early Development in Danio rerio. Edie S, Zaghloul NA, Leitch CC, Klinedinst DK, Lebron J, Thole JF, McCallion AS, Katsanis N, Reeves RH. G3 (Bethesda). 2018 Jul 2;8(7):2215-2223. doi: 10.1534/g3.118.200144. PubMed 29760202.
Backbone
  Vector backbone: pCSDest
  Backbone manufacturer: Lawson Lab (Addgene Plasmid 22423)
  Backbone size w/o insert (bp): 4095
  Vector type: Mammalian Expression
Growth in bacteria
  Bacterial resistance: Ampicillin, 100 μg/mL
  Growth temperature: 37°C
  Growth strain: Top10
  Copy number: High Copy
Gene/Insert
  Gene/Insert name: C2CD2 (alt name: C21orf25)
  Species: H. sapiens (human)
  Insert size (bp): 1167
  Entrez Gene: C2CD2 (a.k.a. C21orf25, C21orf258, TMEM24L)
  Promoter: SP6 and CMV
  Cloning method: Gateway Cloning
  Sequencing primers: 5′ CMV-F; 3′ EBV-Rev
Terms and licenses: Academic/Nonprofit Terms; Industry Terms
Depositor comments: BC062323
How to cite: C2CD2_pCSdest was a gift from Roger Reeves (Addgene plasmid # 53916 ; http://n2t.net/addgene:53916 ; RRID:Addgene_53916)
